Addgene plasmid #77158: DOLK gRNA (BRDN0001149252)
Purpose: 3rd generation lentiviral gRNA plasmid targeting human DOLK
Depositing lab: John Doench & David Root. Depositing organization: Broad Institute. Publication: Optimized sgRNA design to maximize activity and minimize off-target effects of CRISPR-Cas9. Doench JG, Fusi N, Sullender M, Hegde M, Vaimberg EW, Donovan KF, Smith I, Tothova Z, Wilen C, Orchard R, Virgin HW, Listgarten J, Root DE. Nat Biotechnol. 2016 Jan 18. doi: 10.1038/nbt.3437. PubMed 26780180.
Backbone
  Vector backbone: lentiGuide-Puro
  Backbone manufacturer: Zhang Lab (Addgene plasmid # 52963)
  Vector type: Mammalian Expression, Lentiviral, CRISPR
  Selectable markers: Puromycin
Growth in bacteria
  Bacterial resistance: Ampicillin, 100 μg/mL
  Growth temperature: 37°C
  Growth strain: DH5alpha
  Copy number: High Copy
Gene/Insert
  Gene/Insert name: DOLK (alt names: DOLK; NM_014908.3)
  gRNA/shRNA sequence: TTGGACTAGTCATGAAGGAG
  Species: H. sapiens (human)
  Entrez Gene: DOLK (a.k.a. CDG1M, DK, DK1, SEC59, TMEM15)
  Promoter: hU6
  Cloning method: Unknown
  Sequencing primers: 5′ U6-F; 3′ pS2-R
Terms and licenses: Academic/Nonprofit Terms; Industry Terms: Not Available to Industry
Depositor comments: The gRNA was designed to target the following Genbank reference sequence(s): NM_014908.3. Note that this plasmid does NOT contain Cas9. It should be used in conjunction with lentiCas9-Blast (Addgene #52962) or otherwise with cell lines already expressing Cas9. Browse the full kinome gRNA library at http://www.addgene.org/pooled-library/broadgpp-human-kinome/ or visit http://www.broadinstitute.org/rnai/public/ for detailed protocols and information.
How to cite: DOLK gRNA (BRDN0001149252) was a gift from John Doench & David Root (Addgene plasmid # 77158 ; http://n2t.net/addgene:77158 ; RRID:Addgene_77158)
