[The description below was written by a language model from this plasmid's Addgene catalogue record and pLannotate feature annotations shown in this document.]
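Description:
DOLK gRNA (BRDN0001149252) is a third-generation lentiviral guide RNA plasmid built on the lentiGuide-Puro backbone. It delivers a single S. pyogenes-type sgRNA directed against human DOLK, also known as CDG1M, DK1, SEC59 or TMEM15. In bacteria it is maintained as a high-copy plasmid through a ColE1/pUC-type origin and selected with ampicillin via the β-lactamase gene. An f1 origin, an SV40 origin and remnants of lac and T7/T3 promoter elements are also annotated in the backbone.

The transfer cassette is driven by an RSV promoter fused to a truncated HIV-1 5' LTR, which makes genomic RNA production Tat-independent. This is followed by the Ψ packaging signal with a partial gag fragment and the Rev response element for Rev-dependent nuclear export. The cassette ends in a ΔU3 self-inactivating 3' LTR, with an SV40 polyadenylation signal downstream. Within the provirus, a human U6 RNA polymerase III promoter transcribes the 20-nt DOLK spacer joined to the Cas9 gRNA scaffold. A cPPT/CTS element, which aids nuclear import of the viral genome, sits after this unit. An EF-1α core promoter with its intron A then expresses puromycin N-acetyltransferase, and a WPRE enhances transcript expression, so transduced mammalian cells can be selected with puromycin.

The plasmid does not encode Cas9, so it is meant to be used with a separate Cas9 lentivector or in cells already expressing Cas9 to disrupt DOLK. The guide was designed against the DOLK reference transcript and belongs to a human kinome gRNA collection developed alongside work on optimized sgRNA design. The cloning method is not recorded.
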