Features (pLannotate 1.2.2; 29 found; start..end, strand, type, name):
     14..80      +  CDS            small t antigen (fragment): SV40 (simian virus 40) small t antigen
    106..317     +  promoter       EF-1α core promoter: core promoter for human elongation factor EF-1α
    318..1256    +  intron         EF-1α intron A: intron upstream of the start codon of human EF-1α
   1278..1877    +  CDS            PuroR (fragment): puromycin N-acetyltransferase; pac from Streptomyces; confers resistance to puromycin
   1893..2481    +  misc_feature   WPRE: woodchuck hepatitis virus posttranscriptional regulatory element
   2532..2551    +  misc_feature   cPPT/CTS (fragment): central polypurine tract and central termination sequence of HIV-1
   2553..2786    +  LTR            3' LTR (ΔU3): self-inactivating 3' long terminal repeat (LTR) from HIV-1
   2864..2985    +  polyA_signal   SV40 poly(A) signal: SV40 polyadenylation signal
   3025..3160    +  rep_origin     SV40 ori: SV40 origin of replication
   3181..3199    -  promoter       T7 promoter: promoter for bacteriophage T7 RNA polymerase
   3207..3362    +  CDS            lacZα (fragment): LacZα fragment of β-galactosidase; lacZ fragment
   3367..3795    +  rep_origin     f1 ori (sequence partly withheld): f1 bacteriophage origin of replication; arrow indicates direction of (+) strand synthesis
   3848..3952    +  promoter       AmpR promoter: bla
   3953..4813    +  CDS            AmpR: β-lactamase; bla; confers resistance to ampicillin, carbenicillin, and related antibiotics
   4984..5572    +  rep_origin     ori: high-copy-number ColE1/pMB1/pBR322/pUC origin of replication
   5755..5847    +  CDS            lacI (fragment): lac repressor; lacI; The lac repressor binds to the lac operator to inhibit transcription in E. coli. This inhibition can be relieved by adding lactose or isopropyl-β-D-thiogalactopyranoside (IPTG).
   5860..5881    +  protein_bind   CAP binding site: CAP binding activates transcription in the presence of cAMP. E. coli catabolite activator protein
   5896..5926    +  promoter       lac promoter: promoter for the E. coli lac operon
   5934..5950    +  protein_bind   lac operator: The lac repressor binds to the lac operator to inhibit transcription in E. coli. This inhibition can be relieved by adding lactose or isopropyl-β-D-thiogalactopyranoside (IPTG). lac repressor encoded by lacI
   5995..6013    +  promoter       T3 promoter: promoter for bacteriophage T3 RNA polymerase
   6041..6267    +  promoter       RSV promoter: Rous sarcoma virus enhancer/promoter
   6268..6448    +  LTR            5' LTR (truncated): truncated 5' long terminal repeat (LTR) from HIV-1
   6495..6620    +  misc_feature   HIV-1 Ψ: packaging signal of human immunodeficiency virus type 1
   6604..6967    +  CDS            HIV-1 gag (fragment): gag protein from human immunodeficiency virus 1; gag
   7113..7346    +  misc_feature   RRE: The Rev response element (RRE) of HIV-1 allows for Rev-dependent mRNA export from the nucleus to the cytoplasm.
   7723..7749    +  CDS            Rev (fragment): human immunodeficiency virus 1 (HIV-1) Rev protein; rev; enhances nuclear export of unspliced and incompletely spliced viral mRNAs
   7753..7993    +  promoter       U6 promoter: RNA polymerase III promoter for human U6 snRNA
   8023..8098    +  misc_RNA       gRNA scaffold: guide RNA scaffold for the Streptococcus pyogenes CRISPR/Cas9 system
   8154..8271    +  misc_feature   cPPT/CTS: central polypurine tract and central termination sequence of HIV-1
>Addgene plasmid #77158 | DOLK gRNA (BRDN0001149252) | addgene full sequence | sequence record 187228 | Addgene Assembled Sequence
CCCGGGTGCAAAGATGGATAAAGTTTTAAACAGAGAGGAATCTTTGCAGCTAATGGACCTTCTAGGTCTT
GAAAGGAGTGGGAATTGGCTCCGGTGCCCGTCAGTGGGCAGAGCGCACATCGCCCACAGTCCCCGAGAAG
TTGGGGGGAGGGGTCGGCAATTGATCCGGTGCCTAGAGAAGGTGGCGCGGGGTAAACTGGGAAAGTGATG
TCGTGTACTGGCTCCGCCTTTTTCCCGAGGGTGGGGGAGAACCGTATATAAGTGCAGTAGTCGCCGTGAA
CGTTCTTTTTCGCAACGGGTTTGCCGCCAGAACACAGGTAAGTGCCGTGTGTGGTTCCCGCGGGCCTGGC
CTCTTTACGGGTTATGGCCCTTGCGTGCCTTGAATTACTTCCACCTGGCTGCAGTACGTGATTCTTGATC
CCGAGCTTCGGGTTGGAAGTGGGTGGGAGAGTTCGAGGCCTTGCGCTTAAGGAGCCCCTTCGCCTCGTGC
TTGAGTTGAGGCCTGGCCTGGGCGCTGGGGCCGCCGCGTGCGAATCTGGTGGCACCTTCGCGCCTGTCTC
GCTGCTTTCGATAAGTCTCTAGCCATTTAAAATTTTTGATGACCTGCTGCGACGCTTTTTTTCTGGCAAG
ATAGTCTTGTAAATGCGGGCCAAGATCTGCACACTGGTATTTCGGTTTTTGGGGCCGCGGGCGGCGACGG
GGCCCGTGCGTCCCAGCGCACATGTTCGGCGAGGCGGGGCCTGCGAGCGCGGCCACCGAGAATCGGACGG
GGGTAGTCTCAAGCTGGCCGGCCTGCTCTGGTGCCTGGCCTCGCGCCGCCGTGTATCGCCCCGCCCTGGG
CGGCAAGGCTGGCCCGGTCGGCACCAGTTGCGTGAGCGGAAAGATGGCCGCTTCCCGGCCCTGCTGCAGG
GAGCTCAAAATGGAGGACGCGGCGCTCGGGAGAGCGGGCGGGTGAGTCACCCACACAAAGGAAAAGGGCC
TTTCCGTCCTCAGCCGTCGCTTCATGTGACTCCACGGAGTACCGGGCGCCGTCCAGGCACCTCGATTAGT
TCTCGAGCTTTTGGAGTACGTCGTCTTTAGGTTGGGGGGAGGGGTTTTATGCGATGGAGTTTCCCCACAC
TGAGTGGGTGGAGACTGAAGTTAGGCCAGCTTGGCACTTGATGTAATTCTCCTTGGAATTTGCCCTTTTT
GAGTTTGGATCTTGGTTCATTCTCAAGCCTCAGACAGTGGTTCAAAGTTTTTTTCTTCCATTTCAGGTGT
CGTGACGTACGGCCACCATGACCGAGTACAAGCCCACGGTGCGCCTCGCCACCCGCGACGACGTCCCCAG
GGCCGTACGCACCCTCGCCGCCGCGTTCGCCGACTACCCCGCCACGCGCCACACCGTCGATCCGGACCGC
CACATCGAGCGGGTCACCGAGCTGCAAGAACTCTTCCTCACGCGCGTCGGGCTCGACATCGGCAAGGTGT
GGGTCGCGGACGACGGCGCCGCCGTGGCGGTCTGGACCACGCCGGAGAGCGTCGAAGCGGGGGCGGTGTT
CGCCGAGATCGGCCCGCGCATGGCCGAGTTGAGCGGTTCCCGGCTGGCCGCGCAGCAACAGATGGAAGGC
CTCCTGGCGCCGCACCGGCCCAAGGAGCCCGCGTGGTTCCTGGCCACCGTCGGAGTCTCGCCCGACCACC
AGGGCAAGGGTCTGGGCAGCGCCGTCGTGCTCCCCGGAGTGGAGGCGGCCGAGCGCGCCGGGGTGCCCGC
CTTCCTGGAGACCTCCGCGCCCCGCAACCTCCCCTTCTACGAGCGGCTCGGCTTCACCGTCACCGCCGAC
GTCGAGGTGCCCGAAGGACCGCGCACCTGGTGCATGACCCGCAAGCCCGGTGCCTGAACGCGTTAAGTCG
ACAATCAACCTCTGGATTACAAAATTTGTGAAAGATTGACTGGTATTCTTAACTATGTTGCTCCTTTTAC
GCTATGTGGATACGCTGCTTTAATGCCTTTGTATCATGCTATTGCTTCCCGTATGGCTTTCATTTTCTCC
TCCTTGTATAAATCCTGGTTGCTGTCTCTTTATGAGGAGTTGTGGCCCGTTGTCAGGCAACGTGGCGTGG
TGTGCACTGTGTTTGCTGACGCAACCCCCACTGGTTGGGGCATTGCCACCACCTGTCAGCTCCTTTCCGG
GACTTTCGCTTTCCCCCTCCCTATTGCCACGGCGGAACTCATCGCCGCCTGCCTTGCCCGCTGCTGGACA
GGGGCTCGGCTGTTGGGCACTGACAATTCCGTGGTGTTGTCGGGGAAATCATCGTCCTTTCCTTGGCTGC
TCGCCTGTGTTGCCACCTGGATTCTGCGCGGGACGTCCTTCTGCTACGTCCCTTCGGCCCTCAATCCAGC
GGACCTTCCTTCCCGCGGCCTGCTGCCGGCTCTGCGGCCTCTTCCGCGTCTTCGCCTTCGCCCTCAGACG
AGTCGGATCTCCCTTTGGGCCGCCTCCCCGCGTCGACTTTAAGACCAATGACTTACAAGGCAGCTGTAGA
TCTTAGCCACTTTTTAAAAGAAAAGGGGGGACTGGAAGGGCTAATTCACTCCCAACGAAGACAAGATCTG
CTTTTTGCTTGTACTGGGTCTCTCTGGTTAGACCAGATCTGAGCCTGGGAGCTCTCTGGCTAACTAGGGA
ACCCACTGCTTAAGCCTCAATAAAGCTTGCCTTGAGTGCTTCAAGTAGTGTGTGCCCGTCTGTTGTGTGA
CTCTGGTAACTAGAGATCCCTCAGACCCTTTTAGTCAGTGTGGAAAATCTCTAGCAGTACGTATAGTAGT
TCATGTCATCTTATTATTCAGTATTTATAACTTGCAAAGAAATGAATATCAGAGAGTGAGAGGAACTTGT
TTATTGCAGCTTATAATGGTTACAAATAAAGCAATAGCATCACAAATTTCACAAATAAAGCATTTTTTTC
ACTGCATTCTAGTTGTGGTTTGTCCAAACTCATCAATGTATCTTATCATGTCTGGCTCTAGCTATCCCGC
CCCTAACTCCGCCCATCCCGCCCCTAACTCCGCCCAGTTCCGCCCATTCTCCGCCCCATGGCTGACTAAT
TTTTTTTATTTATGCAGAGGCCGAGGCCGCCTCGGCCTCTGAGCTATTCCAGAAGTAGTGAGGAGGCTTT
TTTGGAGGCCTAGGGACGTACCCAATTCGCCCTATAGTGAGTCGTATTACGCGCGCTCACTGGCCGTCGT
TTTACAACGTCGTGACTGGGAAAACCCTGGCGTTACCCAACTTAATCGCCTTGCAGCACATCCCCCTTTC
GCCAGCTGGCGTAATAGCGAAGAGGCCCGCACCGATCGCCCTTCCCAACAGTTGCGCAGCCTGAATGGCG
AATGGG
[124 nt withheld, positions 3367-3490]
C
[91 nt withheld, positions 3492-3582]
A
[49 nt withheld, positions 3584-3632]
CCTTTGACGTTGGAGTCCACGTTCTTT
[37 nt withheld, positions 3660-3696]
ACCCTATCTCGGTCTATTCTTTTGATTTATAAGGGATTTTGCCGATTTCGGCCTATTGGTTAAAAAATGA
GCTGATTTAACAAAAATTTAACGCGAATTTTAACAAAATATTAACGCTTACAATTTAGGTGGCACTTTTC
GGGGAAATGTGCGCGGAACCCCTATTTGTTTATTTTTCTAAATACATTCAAATATGTATCCGCTCATGAG
ACAATAACCCTGATAAATGCTTCAATAATATTGAAAAAGGAAGAGTATGAGTATTCAACATTTCCGTGTC
GCCCTTATTCCCTTTTTTGCGGCATTTTGCCTTCCTGTTTTTGCTCACCCAGAAACGCTGGTGAAAGTAA
AAGATGCTGAAGATCAGTTGGGTGCACGAGTGGGTTACATCGAACTGGATCTCAACAGCGGTAAGATCCT
TGAGAGTTTTCGCCCCGAAGAACGTTTTCCAATGATGAGCACTTTTAAAGTTCTGCTATGTGGCGCGGTA
TTATCCCGTATTGACGCCGGGCAAGAGCAACTCGGTCGCCGCATACACTATTCTCAGAATGACTTGGTTG
AGTACTCACCAGTCACAGAAAAGCATCTTACGGATGGCATGACAGTAAGAGAATTATGCAGTGCTGCCAT
AACCATGAGTGATAACACTGCGGCCAACTTACTTCTGACAACGATCGGAGGACCGAAGGAGCTAACCGCT
TTTTTGCACAACATGGGGGATCATGTAACTCGCCTTGATCGTTGGGAACCGGAGCTGAATGAAGCCATAC
CAAACGACGAGCGTGACACCACGATGCCTGTAGCAATGGCAACAACGTTGCGCAAACTATTAACTGGCGA
ACTACTTACTCTAGCTTCCCGGCAACAATTAATAGACTGGATGGAGGCGGATAAAGTTGCAGGACCACTT
CTGCGCTCGGCCCTTCCGGCTGGCTGGTTTATTGCTGATAAATCTGGAGCCGGTGAGCGTGGGTCTCGCG
GTATCATTGCAGCACTGGGGCCAGATGGTAAGCCCTCCCGTATCGTAGTTATCTACACGACGGGGAGTCA
GGCAACTATGGATGAACGAAATAGACAGATCGCTGAGATAGGTGCCTCACTGATTAAGCATTGGTAACTG
TCAGACCAAGTTTACTCATATATACTTTAGATTGATTTAAAACTTCATTTTTAATTTAAAAGGATCTAGG
TGAAGATCCTTTTTGATAATCTCATGACCAAAATCCCTTAACGTGAGTTTTCGTTCCACTGAGCGTCAGA
CCCCGTAGAAAAGATCAAAGGATCTTCTTGAGATCCTTTTTTTCTGCGCGTAATCTGCTGCTTGCAAACA
AAAAAACCACCGCTACCAGCGGTGGTTTGTTTGCCGGATCAAGAGCTACCAACTCTTTTTCCGAAGGTAA
CTGGCTTCAGCAGAGCGCAGATACCAAATACTGTTCTTCTAGTGTAGCCGTAGTTAGGCCACCACTTCAA
GAACTCTGTAGCACCGCCTACATACCTCGCTCTGCTAATCCTGTTACCAGTGGCTGCTGCCAGTGGCGAT
AAGTCGTGTCTTACCGGGTTGGACTCAAGACGATAGTTACCGGATAAGGCGCAGCGGTCGGGCTGAACGG
GGGGTTCGTGCACACAGCCCAGCTTGGAGCGAACGACCTACACCGAACTGAGATACCTACAGCGTGAGCT
ATGAGAAAGCGCCACGCTTCCCGAAGGGAGAAAGGCGGACAGGTATCCGGTAAGCGGCAGGGTCGGAACA
GGAGAGCGCACGAGGGAGCTTCCAGGGGGAAACGCCTGGTATCTTTATAGTCCTGTCGGGTTTCGCCACC
TCTGACTTGAGCGTCGATTTTTGTGATGCTCGTCAGGGGGGCGGAGCCTATGGAAAAACGCCAGCAACGC
GGCCTTTTTACGGTTCCTGGCCTTTTGCTGGCCTTTTGCTCACATGTTCTTTCCTGCGTTATCCCCTGAT
TCTGTGGATAACCGTATTACCGCCTTTGAGTGAGCTGATACCGCTCGCCGCAGCCGAACGACCGAGCGCA
GCGAGTCAGTGAGCGAGGAAGCGGAAGAGCGCCCAATACGCAAACCGCCTCTCCCCGCGCGTTGGCCGAT
TCATTAATGCAGCTGGCACGACAGGTTTCCCGACTGGAAAGCGGGCAGTGAGCGCAACGCAATTAATGTG
AGTTAGCTCACTCATTAGGCACCCCAGGCTTTACACTTTATGCTTCCGGCTCGTATGTTGTGTGGAATTG
TGAGCGGATAACAATTTCACACAGGAAACAGCTATGACCATGATTACGCCAAGCGCGCAATTAACCCTCA
CTAAAGGGAACAAAAGCTGGAGCTGCAAGCTTAATGTAGTCTTATGCAATACTCTTGTAGTCTTGCAACA
TGGTAACGATGAGTTAGCAACATGCCTTACAAGGAGAGAAAAAGCACCGTGCATGCCGATTGGTGGAAGT
AAGGTGGTACGATCGTGCCTTATTAGGAAGGCAACAGACGGGTCTGACATGGATTGGACGAACCACTGAA
TTGCCGCATTGCAGAGATATTGTATTTAAGTGCCTAGCTCGATACATAAACGGGTCTCTCTGGTTAGACC
AGATCTGAGCCTGGGAGCTCTCTGGCTAACTAGGGAACCCACTGCTTAAGCCTCAATAAAGCTTGCCTTG
AGTGCTTCAAGTAGTGTGTGCCCGTCTGTTGTGTGACTCTGGTAACTAGAGATCCCTCAGACCCTTTTAG
TCAGTGTGGAAAATCTCTAGCAGTGGCGCCCGAACAGGGACTTGAAAGCGAAAGGGAAACCAGAGGAGCT
CTCTCGACGCAGGACTCGGCTTGCTGAAGCGCGCACGGCAAGAGGCGAGGGGCGGCGACTGGTGAGTACG
CCAAAAATTTTGACTAGCGGAGGCTAGAAGGAGAGAGATGGGTGCGAGAGCGTCAGTATTAAGCGGGGGA
GAATTAGATCGCGATGGGAAAAAATTCGGTTAAGGCCAGGGGGAAAGAAAAAATATAAATTAAAACATAT
AGTATGGGCAAGCAGGGAGCTAGAACGATTCGCAGTTAATCCTGGCCTGTTAGAAACATCAGAAGGCTGT
AGACAAATACTGGGACAGCTACAACCATCCCTTCAGACAGGATCAGAAGAACTTAGATCATTATATAATA
CAGTAGCAACCCTCTATTGTGTGCATCAAAGGATAGAGATAAAAGACACCAAGGAAGCTTTAGACAAGAT
AGAGGAAGAGCAAAACAAAAGTAAGACCACCGCACAGCAAGCGGCCGCTGATCTTCAGACCTGGAGGAGG
AGATATGAGGGACAATTGGAGAAGTGAATTATATAAATATAAAGTAGTAAAAATTGAACCATTAGGAGTA
GCACCCACCAAGGCAAAGAGAAGAGTGGTGCAGAGAGAAAAAAGAGCAGTGGGAATAGGAGCTTTGTTCC
TTGGGTTCTTGGGAGCAGCAGGAAGCACTATGGGCGCAGCGTCAATGACGCTGACGGTACAGGCCAGACA
ATTATTGTCTGGTATAGTGCAGCAGCAGAACAATTTGCTGAGGGCTATTGAGGCGCAACAGCATCTGTTG
CAACTCACAGTCTGGGGCATCAAGCAGCTCCAGGCAAGAATCCTGGCTGTGGAAAGATACCTAAAGGATC
AACAGCTCCTGGGGATTTGGGGTTGCTCTGGAAAACTCATTTGCACCACTGCTGTGCCTTGGAATGCTAG
TTGGAGTAATAAATCTCTGGAACAGATTTGGAATCACACGACCTGGATGGAGTGGGACAGAGAAATTAAC
AATTACACAAGCTTAATACACTCCTTAATTGAAGAATCGCAAAACCAGCAAGAAAAGAATGAACAAGAAT
TATTGGAATTAGATAAATGGGCAAGTTTGTGGAATTGGTTTAACATAACAAATTGGCTGTGGTATATAAA
ATTATTCATAATGATAGTAGGAGGCTTGGTAGGTTTAAGAATAGTTTTTGCTGTACTTTCTATAGTGAAT
AGAGTTAGGCAGGGATATTCACCATTATCGTTTCAGACCCACCTCCCAACCCCGAGGGGACCCAGAGAGG
GCCTATTTCCCATGATTCCTTCATATTTGCATATACGATACAAGGCTGTTAGAGAGATAATTAGAATTAA
TTTGACTGTAAACACAAAGATATTAGTACAAAATACGTGACGTAGAAAGTAATAATTTCTTGGGTAGTTT
GCAGTTTTAAAATTATGTTTTAAAATGGACTATCATATGCTTACCGTAACTTGAAAGTATTTCGATTTCT
TGGCTTTATATATCTTGTGGAAAGGACGAAACACCGTTGGACTAGTCATGAAGGAGGTTTTAGAGCTAGA
AATAGCAAGTTAAAATAAGGCTAGTCCGTTATCAACTTGAAAAAGTGGCACCGAGTCGGTGCTTTTTTAA
GCTTGGCGTAACTAGATCTTGAGACAAATGGCAGTATTCATCCACAATTTTAAAAGAAAAGGGGGGATTG
GGGGGTACAGTGCAGGGGAAAGAATAGTAGACATAATAGCAACAGACATACAAACTAAAGAATTACAAAA
ACAAATTACAAAAATTCAAAATTTTCGGGTTTATTACAGGGACAGCAGAGATCCACTTTGGCGCCGGCTC
GAGGGGG
