>Addgene plasmid #77158 | DOLK gRNA (BRDN0001149252) | depositor partial sequence | sequence record 144618 | Target Sequence
TTGGACTAGTCATGAAGGAG
