>Addgene plasmid #77158 | DOLK gRNA (BRDN0001149252) | addgene partial sequence | sequence record 187227 | hU6-F
GTAGAAAGTAATAATTTCTTGGGTAGTTTGCAGTTTTAAAATTATGTTTTAAAATGGACTATCATATGCT
TACCGTAACTTGAAAGTATTTCGATTTCTTGGCTTTATATATCTTGTGGAAAGGACGAAACACCGTTGGA
CTAGTCATGAAGGAGGTTTTAGAGCTAGAAATAGCAAGTTAAAATAAGGCTAGTCCGTTATCAACTTGAA
AAAGTGGCACCGAGTCGGTGCTTTTTTAAGCTTGGCGTAACTAGATCTTGAGACAAATGGCAGTATTCAT
CCACAATTTTAAAAGAAAAGGGGGGATTGGGGGGTACAGTGCAGGGGAAAGAATAGTAGACATAATAGCA
ACAGACATACAAACTAAAGAATTACAAAAACAAATTACAAAAATTCAAAATTTTCGGGTTTATTACAGGG
ACAGCAGAGATCCACTTTGGCGCCGGCTCGAGGGGGCCCGGGTGCAAAGATGGATAAAGTTTTAAACAGA
GAGGAATCTTTGCAGCTAATGGACCTTCTAGGTCTTGAAAGGAGTGGGAATTGGCTCCGGTGCCCGTCAG
TGGGCAGAGC
